Addgene plasmid #52131: pcdna3 T7 Jip1b(471-707)(C478S, C631S and C699T)
Purpose: a mammalian scaffold protein that mediates the activation of a MAP kinase signaling pathway.
Depositing lab: Roger Davis. Depositing organization: University of Massachusetts, Worcester. Publication: A mammalian scaffold complex that selectively mediates MAP kinase activation. Whitmarsh AJ, Cavanagh J, Tournier C, Yasuda J, Davis RJ. Science. 1998 Sep 11;281(5383):1671-4. 10.1126/science.281.5383.1671 PubMed 9733513.
Backbone
  Vector backbone: pcDNA3
  Backbone manufacturer: invitrogen
  Backbone size w/o insert (bp): 5446
  Vector type: Mammalian Expression
Growth in bacteria
  Bacterial resistance: Ampicillin, 100 μg/mL
  Growth temperature: 37°C
  Growth strain: DH5alpha
  Copy number: High Copy
Gene/Insert
  Gene/Insert name: Jnk interacting protein (Jip1b)(471-707)(M1+4+6)
  Species: M. musculus (mouse)
  Insert size (bp): 743
  Mutation: deleted amino acids 1-470 and changed C478S, C631S and C699T
  GenBank ID: AF054611.1
  Entrez Gene: Mapk8ip1 (a.k.a. IB1, JIP-1, Jip1, Prkm8ip, Skip, mjip-2a)
  Tag / fusion protein: T7 (N terminal on backbone)
  Cloning method: Restriction Enzyme; 5′ cloning site Hind III (not destroyed); 3′ cloning site EcoRV (not destroyed)
  Sequencing primers: 5′ T7; 3′ Sp6
Terms and licenses: Academic/Nonprofit Terms; Industry Terms: Not Available to Industry
How to cite: pcdna3 T7 Jip1b(471-707)(C478S, C631S and C699T) was a gift from Roger Davis (Addgene plasmid # 52131 ; http://n2t.net/addgene:52131 ; RRID:Addgene_52131)
