[The description below was written by a language model from this plasmid's Addgene catalogue record.]
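Description:
pcdna3 T7 Jip1b(471-707)(C478S, C631S and C699T) is a mammalian expression plasmid built on the pcDNA3 backbone (about 5.4 kb without insert). It is propagated in E. coli as a high-copy plasmid under ampicillin selection. No feature table accompanies the record, so the regulatory elements are not listed explicitly. Standard pcDNA3 drives inserts from the CMV immediate-early promoter, supplies a downstream polyadenylation signal and carries a neomycin resistance cassette for selecting stable mammalian lines. It also has T7 and SP6 promoter sites flanking the polylinker, which is consistent with the sequencing primers named in the record.

The payload is a roughly 740 bp fragment of mouse Jip1b (JNK-interacting protein 1, gene Mapk8ip1, also known as IB1), cloned between HindIII and EcoRV sites that both remain intact. The fragment encodes only the C-terminal portion of the protein, residues 471 to 707, because amino acids 1 to 470 have been deleted. It also carries three cysteine substitutions: C478S, C631S and C699T. An N-terminal T7 epitope tag provided by the modified backbone allows the truncated protein to be detected or immunoprecipitated with anti-T7 antibodies.

JIP1 is described in the record as a mammalian scaffold protein that mediates activation of a MAP kinase signalling pathway. A tagged, truncated and point-mutated version like this one is suited to expression in cultured mammalian cells to map which regions and residues of the scaffold matter for its interactions or function. The record does not state the specific rationale for the three cysteine changes.
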