>Addgene plasmid #52131 | pcdna3 T7 Jip1b(471-707)(C478S, C631S and C699T) | depositor partial sequence | sequence record 81300 | T7 and Sp6
CTACGTATTAGTCATCGCTATTACCATGGTGATGCGGTTTTGGCAGTACATCAATGGGCGTGGATAGCGG
TTTGACTCACGGGGATTTCCAAGTCTCCACCCCATTGACGTCAATGGGAGTTTGTTTTGGCACCAAAATC
AACGGGACTTTCCAAAATGTCGTAACAACTCCGCCCCATTGACGCAAATGGGCGGTAGGCGTGTACGGTG
GGAGGTCTATATAAGCAGAGCTCTCTGGCTAACTAGAGAACCCACTGCTTACTGGCTTATCGAAATTAAT
ACGACTCACTATAGGGAGACCCAAGCTTATGGCTAGCATGACTGGTGGACAGCAAATGGGTGGATCCGAG
TCCTTTGGGCTGTTCTCCAGCGTCATCAATGGGGAGGAGCATGAGCAAACCCATCGGGCTATATTCAGGT
TTGTGCCTCGGCATGAAGATGAACTTGAGCTGGAAGTGGATGACCCCCTGCTGGTGGAGCTGCAGGCAGA
AGACTATTGGTATGAGGCCTATAACATGCGCACCGGAGCCCGCGGGGTCTTCCCTGCCTACTATGCCATT
GAGGTCACCAAGGAGCCTGAGCACATGGCAGCCCTTGCCAAAAACAGCGACTGGATTGACCAGTTCCGGG
TGAAGTTCCTGGGGTCTGTCCAGGTTCCTTATCACAAGGGCAATGATGTCCTCTGTGCTGCTATGCAAAA
GATCGCCACCACCCGCCGGCTCACCGTGCACTTTAACCCGCCCTCCAGCTGTGTCCTTGAGATCAGTGTC
AGGGGTGTCAAGATAGGCGTCAAAGCTGATGATGCTCTGGAGGCCAAGGGAAATAAATGTAGCCACTTCT
TCCAGCTAAAGAACATCTCTTTCTGTGGATACCATCCAAAGAATAACAAGTACTTTGGGTTTATCACTAA
GCACCCTGCTGACCACCGGTTTGCCAGCCATGTCTTTGTGTCTGAAGATTCCACCAAAGCCCTGGCGGAG
TCTGTGGGGCGTGCATTTCAGCAGTTCTACAAGCAGTTTGTGGAGTATACCACTCCTACAGAAGATATCT
ACTTGGAGTAGGCGGCCGCTCGAGCATGCATCTAGAGGGCCCTATTCTATAGTGTCACCTAAATGCTAGA
GCTCGCTGATCAGCCTCGACTGTGCCTTCTAGTTGCCAGCCATCTGTTGTTTGCCCCTCCCCCGTGCCTT
CCTTGACCCTGGAAGGTGCCACTCCCACTGTCCTTTCCTAATAAAATGAGGAAATTGCATCGCATTGTCT
GAGTAGGTGTCATTCTATTCTGGGGGGTGGGGGTGGGGCAGGACAGCAAGGGGGGAGGATTGGGAAGACA
ATAGCAGGCATGCTGGGGATGCGGTGGGCTCTATGGCTTCTGAGGCGGAAAGAACCAGCTGGGGCTCTAG
GGG
