>Addgene plasmid #52131 | pcdna3 T7 Jip1b(471-707)(C478S, C631S and C699T) | addgene partial sequence | sequence record 83329 | BGH-rev 5'-TAGAAGGCACAGTCGAGG-3'
TATAGAATAGGGCCCTCTAGATGCATGCTCGAGCGGCCGCCTACTCCAAGTAGATATCTTCTGTAGGAGT
GGTATACTCCACAAACTGCTTGTAGAACTGCTGAAATGCACGCCCCACAGACTCCGCCAGGGCTTTGGTG
GAATCTTCAGACACAAAGACATGGCAGGCAAACCGGTGGTCAGCAGGGTGCTTAGTGATAAACCCAAAGT
ACTTGTTATTCTTTGGATGGTATCCACAGAAAGAGATGTTCTTTAGCTGGAAGAAGTGGCTACTTTTATT
TCCCTTGGCCTCCAGAGCATCATCAGCTTTGACGCCTATCTTGACACCCCTGACACTGATCTCAAGGACA
CAGCTGGAGGGCGGGTTAAAGTGCACGGTGAGCCGGCGGGTGGTGGCGATCTTTTGCATAGCAGCACAGA
GGACATCATTGCCCTTGTGATAAGGAACCTGGACAGACCCCAGGAACTTCACCCGGAACTGGTCAATCCA
GTCGCTGTTTTTGGCAAGGGCTGCCATGTGCTCAGGCTCCTTGGTGACCTCAATGGCATAGTAGGCAGGG
AAGACCCCGCGGGCTCCGGTGCGCATGTTATAGGCCTCATACCAATAGTCTTCTGCCTGCAGCTCCACCA
GCAGGGGGTCATCCACTTCCAGCTCAAGTTCATCTTCATGCCGAGGCACAAACCTGAATATAGCCCGATG
GGTTTGCTCATGCTCCTCCCCATTGATGACGCTGGAGAACAGCCCAAAGGACTCGGATCCACCCATTTGC
TGTCCACCAGTCATGCTAGCCATAAGCTTGGGTCTCCCTATAGTGAGTCGTATTAATTTCGATAAGCCAG
TAAGCAGTGGGTTCTCTAGTTAGCCAGAGAGCTCTGCTTATATAGACCTCCCACCGTACACGCCTACCGC
CCATTTGC
