>Addgene plasmid #52131 | pcdna3 T7 Jip1b(471-707)(C478S, C631S and C699T) | addgene partial sequence | sequence record 83330 | CMV-F 5'-CGCAAATGGGCGGTAGGCGTG-3'
TCTCTGGCTAACTAGAGAACCCACTGCTTACTGGCTTATCGAAATTAATACGACTCACTATAGGGAGACC
CAAGCTTATGGCTAGCATGACTGGTGGACAGCAAATGGGTGGATCCGAGTCCTTTGGGCTGTTCTCCAGC
GTCATCAATGGGGAGGAGCATGAGCAAACCCATCGGGCTATATTCAGGTTTGTGCCTCGGCATGAAGATG
AACTTGAGCTGGAAGTGGATGACCCCCTGCTGGTGGAGCTGCAGGCAGAAGACTATTGGTATGAGGCCTA
TAACATGCGCACCGGAGCCCGCGGGGTCTTCCCTGCCTACTATGCCATTGAGGTCACCAAGGAGCCTGAG
CACATGGCAGCCCTTGCCAAAAACAGCGACTGGATTGACCAGTTCCGGGTGAAGTTCCTGGGGTCTGTCC
AGGTTCCTTATCACAAGGGCAATGATGTCCTCTGTGCTGCTATGCAAAAGATCGCCACCACCCGCCGGCT
CACCGTGCACTTTAACCCGCCCTCCAGCTGTGTCCTTGAGATCAGTGTCAGGGGTGTCAAGATAGGCGTC
AAAGCTGATGATGCTCTGGAGGCCAAGGGAAATAAAAGTAGCCACTTCTTCCAGCTAAAGAACATCTCTT
TCTGTGGATACCATCCAAAGAATAACAAGTACTTTGGGTTTATCACTAAGCACCCTGCTGACCACCGGTT
TGCCTGCCATGTCTTTGTGTCTGAAGATTCCACCAAAGCCCTGGCGGAGTCTGTGGGGCGTGCATTTCAG
CAGTTCTACAAGCAGTTTGTGGAGTATACCACTCCTACAGAAGATATCTACTTGGAGTAGGCGGCCGCTC
GAGCATGCATCTAGAGGGCCCTATTCTATAGTGTCACCTAAATGCTAGAGCTCGCTGATCAGCCTCGACT
GTGCCTTCTAGTTGCCAGCCATCTGTTGTTTGCCCCTCCCC
